>Addgene plasmid #111177 | LT3GEPIR | addgene full sequence | sequence record 342766 | Addgene NGS Result
AACGACCGAGCGCAGCGAGTCAGTGAGCGAGGAAGCGGAAGAGCGCCCAATACGCAAACCGCCTCTCCCC
GCGCGTTGGCCGATTCATTAATGCAGCTGGCACGACAGGTTTCCCGACTGGAAAGCGGGCAGTGAGCGCA
ACGCAATTAATGTGAGTTAGCTCACTCATTAGGCACCCCAGGCTTTACACTTTATGCTTCCGGCTCGTAT
GTTGTGTGGAATTGTGAGCGGATAACAATTTCACACAGGAAACAGCTATGACCATGATTACGCCAAGCGC
GCAATTAACCCTCACTAAAGGGAACAAAAGCTGGAGCTGCAAGCTTAATGTAGTCTTATGCAATACTCTT
GTAGTCTTGCAACATGGTAACGATGAGTTAGCAACATGCCTTACAAGGAGAGAAAAAGCACCGTGCATGC
CGATTGGTGGAAGTAAGGTGGTACGATCGTGCCTTATTAGGAAGGCAACAGACGGGTCTGACATGGATTG
GACGAACCACTGAATTGCCGCATTGCAGAGATATTGTATTTAAGTGCCTAGCTCGATACATAAACGGGTC
TCTCTGGTTAGACCAGATCTGAGCCTGGGAGCTCTCTGGCTAACTAGGGAACCCACTGCTTAAGCCTCAA
TAAAGCTTGCCTTGAGTGCTTCAAGTAGTGTGTGCCCGTCTGTTGTGTGACTCTGGTAACTAGAGATCCC
TCAGACCCTTTTAGTCAGTGTGGAAAATCTCTAGCAGTGGCGCCCGAACAGGGACTTGAAAGCGAAAGGG
AAACCAGAGGAGCTCTCTCGACGCAGGACTCGGCTTGCTGAAGCGCGCACGGCAAGAGGCGAGGGGCGGC
GACTGGTGAGTACGCCAAAAATTTTGACTAGCGGAGGCTAGAAGGAGAGAGATGGGTGCGAGAGCGTCAG
TATTAAGCGGGGGAGAATTAGATCGCGATGGGAAAAAATTCGGTTAAGGCCAGGGGGAAAGAAAAAATAT
AAATTAAAACATATAGTATGGGCAAGCAGGGAGCTAGAACGATTCGCAGTTAATCCTGGCCTGTTAGAAA
CATCAGAAGGCTGTAGACAAATACTGGGACAGCTACAACCATCCCTTCAGACAGGATCAGAAGAACTTAG
ATCATTATATAATACAGTAGCAACCCTCTATTGTGTGCATCAAAGGATAGAGATAAAAGACACCAAGGAA
GCTTTAGACAAGATAGAGGAAGAGCAAAACAAAAGTAAGACCACCGCACAGCAAGCGGCCGCTGATCTTC
AGACCTGGAGGAGGAGATATGAGGGACAATTGGAGAAGTGAATTATATAAATATAAAGTAGTAAAAATTG
AACCATTAGGAGTAGCACCCACCAAGGCAAAGAGAAGAGTGGTGCAGAGAGAAAAAAGAGCAGTGGGAAT
AGGAGCTTTGTTCCTTGGGTTCTTGGGAGCAGCAGGAAGCACTATGGGCGCAGCGTCAATGACGCTGACG
GTACAGGCCAGACAATTATTGTCTGGTATAGTGCAGCAGCAGAACAATTTGCTGAGGGCTATTGAGGCGC
AACAGCATCTGTTGCAACTCACAGTCTGGGGCATCAAGCAGCTCCAGGCAAGAATCCTGGCTGTGGAAAG
ATACCTAAAGGATCAACAGCTCCTGGGGATTTGGGGTTGCTCTGGAAAACTCATTTGCACCACTGCTGTG
CCTTGGAATGCTAGTTGGAGTAATAAATCTCTGGAACAGATTTGGAATCACACGACCTGGATGGAGTGGG
ACAGAGAAATTAACAATTACACAAGCTTAATACACTCCTTAATTGAAGAATCGCAAAACCAGCAAGAAAA
GAATGAACAAGAATTATTGGAATTAGATAAATGGGCAAGTTTGTGGAATTGGTTTAACATAACAAATTGG
CTGTGGTATATAAAATTATTCATAATGATAGTAGGAGGCTTGGTAGGTTTAAGAATAGTTTTTGCTGTAC
TTTCTATAGTGAATAGAGTTAGGCAGGGATATTCACCATTATCGTTTCAGACCCACCTCCCAACCCCGAG
GGGACCCGACAGGCCCGAAGGAATAGAAGAAGAAGGTGGAGAGAGAGACAGAGACAGATCCATTCGATTA
GTGAACGGATCTCGACGGTATCGGTTAACTTTTAAAAGAAAAGGGGGGATTGGGGGGTACAGTGCAGGGG
AAAGAATAGTAGACATAATAGCAACAGACATACAAACTAAAGAATTACAAAAACAAATTACAAAAATTCA
AAATTTTATCGATTCTAGATTCGAGTTTACTCCCTATCAGTGATAGAGAACGTATGAAGAGTTTACTCCC
TATCAGTGATAGAGAACGTATGCAGACTTTACTCCCTATCAGTGATAGAGAACGTATAAGGAGTTTACTC
CCTATCAGTGATAGAGAACGTATGACCAGTTTACTCCCTATCAGTGATAGAGAACGTATCTACAGTTTAC
TCCCTATCAGTGATAGAGAACGTATATCCAGTTTACTCCCTATCAGTGATAGAGAACGTATAAGCTTTAG
GCGTGTACGGTGGGCGCCTATAAAAGCAGAGCTCGTTTAGTGAACCGTCAGATCGCCTGGAGCAATTCCA
CAACACTTTTGTCTTATACCAACTTTCCGTACCACTTCCTACCCTCGTAAAGTCGAGCTTGCGTTGGATC
CACCATGGTGAGCAAGGGCGAGGAGCTGTTCACCGGGGTGGTGCCCATCCTGGTCGAGCTGGACGGCGAC
GTAAACGGCCACAAGTTCAGCGTGTCTGGCGAGGGCGAGGGCGATGCCACCTACGGCAAGCTGACCCTGA
AGTTCATCTGCACCACCGGCAAGCTGCCCGTGCCCTGGCCCACCCTCGTGACCACCCTGACCTACGGCGT
GCAGTGCTTCAGCCGCTACCCCGACCACATGAAGCAGCACGACTTCTTCAAGTCCGCCATGCCCGAAGGC
TACGTCCAGGAGCGCACCATCTTCTTCAAGGACGACGGCAACTACAAGACCCGCGCCGAGGTGAAGTTCG
AGGGCGACACCCTGGTGAACCGCATCGAGCTGAAGGGCATCGACTTCAAGGAGGACGGCAACATCCTGGG
GCACAAGCTGGAGTACAACTACAACAGCCACAACGTCTATATCATGGCCGACAAGCAGAAGAACGGCATC
AAGGCGAACTTCAAGATCCGCCACAACATCGAGGACGGCAGCGTGCAGCTCGCCGACCACTACCAGCAGA
ACACCCCCATCGGCGACGGCCCCGTGCTGCTGCCCGACAACCACTACCTGAGCACCCAGTCCGCCCTGAG
CAAAGACCCCAACGAGAAGCGCGATCACATGGTCCTGCTGGAGTTCGTGACCGCCGCCGGGATCACTCTC
GGCATGGACGAGCTGTACAAGTAATGACGTACGGCGGCCGCCTCGACTAGGGATAACAGGGTAATTGTTT
GAATGAGGCTTCAGTACTTTACAGAATCGTTGCCTGCACATCTTGGAAACACTTGCTGGGATTACTTCGA
CTTCTTAACCCAACAGAAGGCTCGAGAAGGTATATTGCTGTTGACAGTGAGCGCAGGAATTATAATGCTT
ATCTATAGTGAAGCCACAGATGTATAGATAAGCATTATAATTCCTATGCCTACTGCCTCGGACTTCAAGG
GGCTAGAATTCGAGCAATTATCTTGTTTACTAAAACTGAATACCTTGCTATCTCTTTGATACATTTTTAC
AAAGCTGAATTAAAATGGTATAAATTAAATCACTTTTTTCAATTGACGCGTAATTCTACCGGGTAGGGGA
GGCGCTTTTCCCAAGGCAGTCTGGAGCATGCGCTTTAGCAGCCCCGCTGGGCACTTGGCGCTACACAAGT
GGCCTCTGGCCTCGCACACATTCCACATCCACCGGTAGGCGCCAACCGGCTCCGTTCTTTGGTGGCCCCT
TCGCGCCACCTTCTACTCCTCCCCTAGTCAGGAAGTTCCCCCCCGCCCCGCAGCTCGCGTCGTGCAGGAC
GTGACAAATGGAAGTAGCACGTCTCACTAGTCTCGTGCAGATGGACAGCACCGCTGAGCAATGGAAGCGG
GTAGGCCTTTGGGGCAGCGGCCAATAGCAGCTTTGCTCCTTCGCTTTCTGGGCTCAGAGGCTGGGAAGGG
GTGGGTCCGGGGGCGGGCTCAGGGGCGGGCTCAGGGGCGGGGCGGGCGCCCGAAGGTCCTCCGGAGGCCC
GGCATTCTGCACGCTTCAAAAGCGCACGTCTGCCGCGCTGTTCTCCTCTTCCTCATCTCCGGGCCTTTCG
ACCTGCAGCCCAAGCTTACCATGACCGAGTACAAGCCCACGGTGCGCCTCGCCACCCGCGACGACGTCCC
CAGGGCCGTACGCACCCTCGCCGCCGCGTTCGCCGACTACCCCGCCACGCGCCACACCGTCGATCCGGAC
CGCCACATCGAGCGGGTCACCGAGCTGCAAGAACTCTTCCTCACGCGCGTCGGGCTCGACATCGGCAAGG
TGTGGGTCGCGGACGACGGCGCCGCGGTGGCGGTCTGGACCACGCCGGAGAGCGTCGAAGCGGGGGCGGT
GTTCGCCGAGATCGGCCCGCGCATGGCCGAGTTGAGCGGTTCCCGGCTGGCCGCGCAGCAACAGATGGAA
GGCCTCCTGGCGCCGCACCGGCCCAAGGAGCCCGCGTGGTTCCTGGCCACCGTCGGCGTCTCGCCCGACC
ACCAGGGCAAGGGTCTGGGCAGCGCCGTCGTGCTCCCCGGAGTGGAGGCGGCCGAGCGCGCCGGGGTGCC
CGCCTTCCTGGAGACCTCCGCGCCCCGCAACCTCCCCTTCTACGAGCGGCTCGGCTTCACCGTCACCGCC
GACGTCGAGGTGCCCGAAGGACCGCGCACCTGGTGCATGACCCGCAAGCCCGGTGCCTGACGCCCGCCCC
ACGACCCGCAGCGCCCGACCGAAAGGAGCGCACGACCCCATGCATCCAATTCCGCCCCCCCCCCCTAACG
TTACTGGCCGAAGCCGCTTGGAATAAGGCCGGTGTGCGTTTGTCTATATGTTATTTTCCACCATATTGCC
GTCTTTTGGCAATGTGAGGGCCCGGAAACCTGGCCCTGTCTTCTTGACGAGCATTCCTAGGGGTCTTTCC
CCTCTCGCCAAAGGAATGCAAGGTCTGTTGAATGTCGTGAAGGAAGCAGTTCCTCTGGAAGCTTCTTGAA
GACAAACAACGTCTGTAGCGACCCTTTGCAGGCAGCGGAACCCCCCACCTGGCGACAGGTGCCTCTGCGG
CCAAAAGCCACGTGTATAAGATACACCTGCAAAGGCGGCACAACCCCAGTGCCACGTTGTGAGTTGGATA
GTTGTGGAAAGAGTCAAATGGCTCTCCTCAAGCGTATTCAACAAGGGGCTGAAGGATGCCCAGAAGGTAC
CCCATTGTATGGGATCTGATCTGGGGCCTCGGTGCACATGCTTTACATGTGTTTAGTCGAGGTTAAAAAA
ACGTCTAGGCCCCCCGAACCACGGGGACGTGGTTTTCCTTTGAAAAACACGATGATAATATGGCCACAAC
CATGAGTAGACTGGACAAGAGCAAAGTCATAAACGGAGCTCTGGAATTACTCAATGGTGTCGGTATCGAA
GGCCTGACGACAAGGAAACTCGCTCAAAAGCTGGGAGTTGAGCAGCCTACCCTGTACTGGCACGTGAAGA
ACAAGCGGGCCCTGCTCGATGCCCTGCCAATCGAGATGCTGGACAGGCATCATACCCACTTCTGCCCCCT
GGAAGGCGAGTCATGGCAAGACTTTCTGCGGAACAACGCCAAGTCATACCGCTGTGCTCTCCTCTCACAT
CGCGACGGGGCTAAAGTGCATCTCGGCACCCGCCCAACAGAGAAACAGTACGAAACCCTGGAAAATCAGC
TCGCGTTCCTGTGTCAGCAAGGCTTCTCCCTGGAGAACGCACTGTACGCTCTGTCCGCCGTGGGCCACTT
TACACTGGGCTGCGTATTGGAGGAACAGGAGCATCAAGTAGCAAAAGAGGAAAGAGAGACACCTACCACC
GATTCTATGCCCCCACTTCTGAGACAAGCAATTGAGCTGTTCGACCGGCAGGGAGCCGAACCTGCCTTCC
TTTTCGGCCTGGAACTAATCATATGTGGCCTGGAGAAACAGCTAAAGTGCGAAAGCGGCGGGCCGACCGA
CGCCCTTGACGATTTTGACTTAGACATGCTCCCAGCCGATGCCCTTGACGACTTTGACCTTGATATGCTG
CCTGCTGACGCTCTTGACGATTTTGACCTTGACATGCTCCCCGGGTAATCCGGACTCGACCTGCAGCCAA
GCTTATCGAAACGCGTCTGGAACAATCAACCTCTGGATTACAAAATTTGTGAAAGATTGACTGGTATTCT
TAACTATGTTGCTCCTTTTACGCTATGTGGATACGCTGCTTTAATGCCTTTGTATCATGCTATTGCTTCC
CGTATGGCTTTCATTTTCTCCTCCTTGTATAAATCCTGGTTGCTGTCTCTTTATGAGGAGTTGTGGCCCG
TTGTCAGGCAACGTGGCGTGGTGTGCACTGTGTTTGCTGACGCAACCCCCACTGGTTGGGGCATTGCCAC
CACCTGTCAGCTCCTTTCCGGGACTTTCGCTTTCCCCCTCCCTATTGCCACGGCGGAACTCATCGCCGCC
TGCCTTGCCCGCTGCTGGACAGGGGCTCGGCTGTTGGGCACTGACAATTCCGTGGTGTTGTCGGGGAAGC
TGACGTCCTTTCCATGGCTGCTCGCCTGTGTTGCCACCTGGATTCTGCGCGGGACGTCCTTCTGCTACGT
CCCTTCGGCCCTCAATCCAGCGGACCTTCCTTCCCGCGGCCTGCTGCCGGCTCTGCGGCCTCTTCCGCGT
CTTCGCCTTCGCCCTCAGACGAGTCGGATCTCCCTTTGGGCCGCCTCCCCGCCTGGAATTAATTCTGCAG
TCGAGACCTAGAAAAACATGGAGCAATCACAAGTAGCAATACAGCAGCTACCAATGCTGATTGTGCCTGG
CTAGAAGCACAAGAGGAGGAGGAGGTGGGTTTTCCAGTCACACCTCAGGTACCTTTAAGACCAATGACTT
ACAAGGCAGCTGTAGATCTTAGCCACTTTTTAAAAGAAAAGGGGGGACTGGAAGGGCTAATTCACTCCCA
ACGAAGACAAGATCTGCTTTTTGCTTGTACTGGGTCTCTCTGGTTAGACCAGATCTGAGCCTGGGAGCTC
TCTGGCTAACTAGGGAACCCACTGCTTAAGCCTCAATAAAGCTTGCCTTGAGTGCTTCAAGTAGTGTGTG
CCCGTCTGTTGTGTGACTCTGGTAACTAGAGATCCCTCAGACCCTTTTAGTCAGTGTGGAAAATCTCTAG
CAGTAGTAGTTCATGTCATCTTATTATTCAGTATTTATAACTTGCAAAGAAATGAATATCAGAGAGTGAG
AGGAACTTGTTTATTGCAGCTTATAATGGTTACAAATAAAGCAATAGCATCACAAATTTCACAAATAAAG
CATTTTTTTCACTGCATTCTAGTTGTGGTTTGTCCAAACTCATCAATGTATCTTATCATGTCTGGCTCTA
GCTATCCCGCCCCTAACTCCGCCCATCCCGCCCCTAACTCCGCCCAGTTCCGCCCATTCTCCGCCCCATG
GCTGACTAATTTTTTTTATTTATGCAGAGGCCGAGGCCGCCTCGGCCTCTGAGCTATTCCAGAAGTAGTG
AGGAGGCTTTTTTGGAGGCCTAGGGACGTACCCAATTCGCCCTATAGTGAGTCGTATTACGCGCGCTCAC
TGGCCGTCGTTTTACAACGTCGTGACTGGGAAAACCCTGGCGTTACCCAACTTAATCGCCTTGCAGCACA
TCCCCCTTTCGCCAGCTGGCGTAATAGCGAAGAGGCCCGCACCGATCGCCCTTCCCAACAGTTGCGCAGC
CTGAATGGCGAATGGG
[124 nt withheld, positions 7927-8050]
C
[91 nt withheld, positions 8052-8142]
A
[49 nt withheld, positions 8144-8192]
CCTTTGACGTTGGAGTCCACGTTCTTT
[37 nt withheld, positions 8220-8256]
ACCCTATCTCGGTCTATTCTTTTGATTTATAAGGGATTTTGCCGATTTCGGCCTATTGGTTAAAAAATGA
GCTGATTTAACAAAAATTTAACGCGAATTTTAACAAAATATTAACGCTTACAATTTAGGTGGCACTTTTC
GGGGAAATGTGCGCGGAACCCCTATTTGTTTATTTTTCTAAATACATTCAAATATGTATCCGCTCATGAG
ACAATAACCCTGATAAATGCTTCAATAATATTGAAAAAGGAAGAGTATGAGTATTCAACATTTCCGTGTC
GCCCTTATTCCCTTTTTTGCGGCATTTTGCCTTCCTGTTTTTGCTCACCCAGAAACGCTGGTGAAAGTAA
AAGATGCTGAAGATCAGTTGGGTGCACGAGTGGGTTACATCGAACTGGATCTCAACAGCGGTAAGATCCT
TGAGAGTTTTCGCCCCGAAGAACGTTTTCCAATGATGAGCACTTTTAAAGTTCTGCTATGTGGCGCGGTA
TTATCCCGTATTGACGCCGGGCAAGAGCAACTCGGTCGCCGCATACACTATTCTCAGAATGACTTGGTTG
AGTACTCACCAGTCACAGAAAAGCATCTTACGGATGGCATGACAGTAAGAGAATTATGCAGTGCTGCCAT
AACCATGAGTGATAACACTGCGGCCAACTTACTTCTGACAACGATCGGAGGACCGAAGGAGCTAACCGCT
TTTTTGCACAACATGGGGGATCATGTAACTCGCCTTGATCGTTGGGAACCGGAGCTGAATGAAGCCATAC
CAAACGACGAGCGTGACACCACGATGCCTGTAGCAATGGCAACAACGTTGCGCAAACTATTAACTGGCGA
ACTACTTACTCTAGCTTCCCGGCAACAATTAATAGACTGGATGGAGGCGGATAAAGTTGCAGGACCACTT
CTGCGCTCGGCCCTTCCGGCTGGCTGGTTTATTGCTGATAAATCTGGAGCCGGTGAGCGTGGGTCTCGCG
GTATCATTGCAGCACTGGGGCCAGATGGTAAGCCCTCCCGTATCGTAGTTATCTACACGACGGGGAGTCA
GGCAACTATGGATGAACGAAATAGACAGATCGCTGAGATAGGTGCCTCACTGATTAAGCATTGGTAACTG
TCAGACCAAGTTTACTCATATATACTTTAGATTGATTTAAAACTTCATTTTTAATTTAAAAGGATCTAGG
TGAAGATCCTTTTTGATAATCTCATGACCAAAATCCCTTAACGTGAGTTTTCGTTCCACTGAGCGTCAGA
CCCCGTAGAAAAGATCAAAGGATCTTCTTGAGATCCTTTTTTTCTGCGCGTAATCTGCTGCTTGCAAACA
AAAAAACCACCGCTACCAGCGGTGGTTTGTTTGCCGGATCAAGAGCTACCAACTCTTTTTCCGAAGGTAA
CTGGCTTCAGCAGAGCGCAGATACCAAATACTGTTCTTCTAGTGTAGCCGTAGTTAGGCCACCACTTCAA
GAACTCTGTAGCACCGCCTACATACCTCGCTCTGCTAATCCTGTTACCAGTGGCTGCTGCCAGTGGCGAT
AAGTCGTGTCTTACCGGGTTGGACTCAAGACGATAGTTACCGGATAAGGCGCAGCGGTCGGGCTGAACGG
GGGGTTCGTGCACACAGCCCAGCTTGGAGCGAACGACCTACACCGAACTGAGATACCTACAGCGTGAGCT
ATGAGAAAGCGCCACGCTTCCCGAAGGGAGAAAGGCGGACAGGTATCCGGTAAGCGGCAGGGTCGGAACA
GGAGAGCGCACGAGGGAGCTTCCAGGGGGAAACGCCTGGTATCTTTATAGTCCTGTCGGGTTTCGCCACC
TCTGACTTGAGCGTCGATTTTTGTGATGCTCGTCAGGGGGGCGGAGCCTATGGAAAAACGCCAGCAACGC
GGCCTTTTTACGGTTCCTGGCCTTTTGCTGGCCTTTTGCTCACATGTTCTTTCCTGCGTTATCCCCTGAT
TCTGTGGATAACCGTATTACCGCCTTTGAGTGAGCTGATACCGCTCGCCGCAGCCG
Features (pLannotate 1.2.2; 32 found; start..end, strand, type, name):
      1..41      +  rep_origin     RSF ori (fragment): Plasmids containing the RSF 1030 origin of replication can be propagated in E. coli cells that contain additional plasmids with compatible origins.
     43..135     +  CDS            lacI (fragment): lac repressor; lacI; The lac repressor binds to the lac operator to inhibit transcription in E. coli. This inhibition can be relieved by adding lactose or isopropyl-β-D-thiogalactopyranoside (IPTG).
    148..169     +  protein_bind   CAP binding site: CAP binding activates transcription in the presence of cAMP. E. coli catabolite activator protein
    184..214     +  promoter       lac promoter: promoter for the E. coli lac operon
    222..238     +  protein_bind   lac operator: The lac repressor binds to the lac operator to inhibit transcription in E. coli. This inhibition can be relieved by adding lactose or isopropyl-β-D-thiogalactopyranoside (IPTG). lac repressor encoded by lacI
    283..301     +  promoter       T3 promoter: promoter for bacteriophage T3 RNA polymerase
    329..555     +  promoter       RSV promoter: Rous sarcoma virus enhancer/promoter
    556..736     +  LTR            5' LTR (truncated): truncated 5' long terminal repeat (LTR) from HIV-1
    783..908     +  misc_feature   HIV-1 Ψ: packaging signal of human immunodeficiency virus type 1
    892..1255    +  CDS            HIV-1 gag (fragment): gag protein from human immunodeficiency virus 1; gag
   1401..1634    +  misc_feature   RRE: The Rev response element (RRE) of HIV-1 allows for Rev-dependent mRNA export from the nucleus to the cytoplasm.
   2011..2111    +  CDS            Rev (fragment): human immunodeficiency virus 1 (HIV-1) Rev protein; rev; enhances nuclear export of unspliced and incompletely spliced viral mRNAs
   2130..2247    +  misc_feature   cPPT/CTS: central polypurine tract and central termination sequence of HIV-1
   2263..2641    +  promoter       TRE3G promoter: 3rd-generation Tet-responsive promoter that can be activated by binding of Tet-On® 3G
   2665..3384    +  CDS            EGFP: the original enhanced GFP (Yang et al., 1996) mammalian codon-optimized
   3620..3746    +  ncRNA          3' miR-30a: sequence downstream of the 71-nt precursor of the human miR-30a microRNA (Zeng et al., 2002) miRNA
   3771..4270    +  promoter       PGK promoter: mouse phosphoglycerate kinase 1 promoter
   4291..4890    +  CDS            PuroR: puromycin N-acetyltransferase; pac from Streptomyces alboniger; confers resistance to puromycin
   5056..5518    +  misc_feature   IRES: internal ribosome entry site (IRES) of the encephalomyocarditis virus (EMCV)
   5541..6229    +  CDS            rtTA3 (fragment): reverse tetracycline transactivator 3 activates expression from Tet-responsive promoters in the presence of doxycycline
   6159..6269    +  CDS            VP48: 3 tandem repeats of the minimal activation domain of herpes simplex virus VP16 (Cheng et al., 2013)
   6324..6912    +  misc_feature   WPRE: woodchuck hepatitis virus posttranscriptional regulatory element
   6929..7117    +  CDS            nef (fragment): NEF_HV1Z2 - Experimental evidence at protein level: Swiss-Prot protein existence level 1. Extracellular Nef protein targets CD4(+) T-lymphocytes for apoptosis by interacting with CXCR4 surface receptors. From Human immunodeficiency virus type 1 group M subtype D (isolate Z2/CDC-Z34) (HIV-1).
   7119..7352    +  LTR            3' LTR (ΔU3): self-inactivating 3' long terminal repeat (LTR) from HIV-1
   7424..7545    +  polyA_signal   SV40 poly(A) signal: SV40 polyadenylation signal
   7585..7720    +  rep_origin     SV40 ori: SV40 origin of replication
   7741..7759    -  promoter       T7 promoter: promoter for bacteriophage T7 RNA polymerase
   7767..7922    +  CDS            lacZα (fragment): LacZα fragment of β-galactosidase; lacZ fragment
   7927..8355    +  rep_origin     f1 ori (sequence partly withheld): f1 bacteriophage origin of replication; arrow indicates direction of (+) strand synthesis
   8408..8512    +  promoter       AmpR promoter: bla
   8513..9373    +  CDS            AmpR: β-lactamase; bla; confers resistance to ampicillin, carbenicillin, and related antibiotics
   9544..10132   +  rep_origin     ori: high-copy-number ColE1/pMB1/pBR322/pUC origin of replication
