[The description below was written by a language model from this plasmid's Addgene catalogue record and pLannotate feature annotations shown in this document.]
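Description:
LT3GEPIR is a self-inactivating, third-generation-style HIV-1 lentiviral vector on the pRRL backbone that delivers an all-in-one, doxycycline-inducible (Tet-ON) RNAi system based on miR-E, an optimized variant of the human miR-30 microRNA scaffold. In bacteria it is maintained as a high-copy plasmid through a ColE1/pUC-type origin with ampicillin selection (AmpR). The backbone also carries an f1 origin, an SV40 origin and poly(A) signal, and leftover lac, T3 and T7 cloning-vector fragments. The viral genome is transcribed from an RSV promoter fused to a truncated 5' LTR. It contains the Ψ packaging signal with a partial gag sequence, the RRE for Rev-dependent nuclear export, the cPPT/CTS, a WPRE to enhance transcript expression, and a ΔU3 3' LTR that inactivates the LTR promoter after integration.

The payload comprises two expression units. A TRE3G Tet-responsive promoter drives EGFP, with the miR-E shRNA cassette embedded in the 3' untranslated region of the same transcript; the feature table annotates only the 3' miR-30a flank of this cassette. Green fluorescence therefore reports shRNA induction. Downstream, a constitutive mouse PGK promoter drives puromycin N-acetyltransferase, followed by an EMCV IRES and the reverse tetracycline transactivator rtTA3. Puromycin-selected cells thus also express the transactivator, which activates TRE3G when doxycycline is present.

The deposited version carries Ren.713 as its shRNA, whose name suggests a Renilla luciferase-targeting control, although the record does not state the target. The cloning sites used to exchange the shRNA are also not recorded. The vector is intended for inducible, reversible, single-copy gene knockdown in transduced mammalian cells without a separate rtTA-expressing line.
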