Addgene plasmid #111177: LT3GEPIR
Purpose: Tet-ON miR-E (miR-30 variant)-based RNAi
Depositing lab: Johannes Zuber. Depositing organization: Research Institute of Molecular Pathology (IMP). Publication: An optimized microRNA backbone for effective single-copy RNAi. Fellmann C, Hoffmann T, Sridhar V, Hopfgartner B, Muhar M, Roth M, Lai DY, Barbosa IA, Kwon JS, Guan Y, Sinha N, Zuber J. Cell Rep. 2013 Dec 26;5(6):1704-13. doi: 10.1016/j.celrep.2013.11.020. Epub 2013 Dec 12. PubMed 24332856.
Backbone
  Vector backbone: pRRL
  Vector type: Lentiviral
Growth in bacteria
  Bacterial resistance: Ampicillin, 100 μg/mL
  Growth temperature: 37°C
  Growth strain: NEB Stable
  Copy number: High Copy
Gene/Insert
  Gene/Insert name: miR-E (miR-30 variant) (alt name: T3G-GFP-(miR-E)-PGK-Puro-IRES-rtTA3)
  gRNA/shRNA sequence: Ren.713
  Species: H. sapiens (human)
  Mutation: WT
  Cloning method: Restriction Enzyme; 5′ cloning site Unknown (unknown if destroyed); 3′ cloning site Unknown (unknown if destroyed)
Terms and licenses: Academic/Nonprofit Terms; Industry Terms: Not Available to Industry
How to cite: LT3GEPIR was a gift from Johannes Zuber (Addgene plasmid # 111177 ; http://n2t.net/addgene:111177 ; RRID:Addgene_111177)
